Addgene plasmid #39991: pExodus
Purpose: (Empty Backbone)
Depositing lab: Andrew Scharenberg. Depositing organization: University of Washington. Publication: Coupling endonucleases with DNA end-processing enzymes to drive gene disruption. Certo MT, Gwiazda KS, Kuhar R, Sather B, Curinga G, Mandt T, Brault M, Lambert AR, Baxter SK, Jacoby K, Ryu BY, Kiem HP, Gouble A, Paques F, Rawlings DJ, Scharenberg AM. Nat Methods. 2012 Oct;9(10):973-5. doi: 10.1038/nmeth.2177. Epub 2012 Sep 2. PubMed 22941364.
Backbone
  Vector backbone: pUC
  Backbone manufacturer: In-house
  Backbone size (bp): 4442
  Modifications to backbone: Multiple cloning site, CMV and T7 promoters
  Vector type: Mammalian Expression, Bacterial Expression
  Promoter: CMV, T7
Growth in bacteria
  Bacterial resistance: Ampicillin, 100 μg/mL
  Growth temperature: 37°C
  Growth strain: DH5alpha
  Copy number: High Copy
Gene/Insert
  Cloning method: Restriction Enzyme
  Sequencing primers: 5′ CMV; 3′ BGH
Terms and licenses: Academic/Nonprofit Terms; Industry Terms: Not Available to Industry
How to cite: pExodus was a gift from Andrew Scharenberg (Addgene plasmid # 39991 ; http://n2t.net/addgene:39991 ; RRID:Addgene_39991)
