[The description below was written by a language model from this plasmid's Addgene catalogue record and pLannotate feature annotations shown in this document.]
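Description:
pExodus is a 4,442 bp empty expression backbone built in-house on a pUC-type plasmid and catalogued for both mammalian and bacterial expression. It is propagated in E. coli as a high-copy plasmid from the ColE1/pUC origin and selected with ampicillin through the β-lactamase gene under its native bla promoter. An f1 phage origin is also present, which in principle allows single-stranded DNA production.

The expression cassette consists of the human cytomegalovirus immediate early enhancer and promoter, followed by a T7 promoter, a gap of roughly 150 bp that corresponds to the multiple cloning site described in the record, and the bovine growth hormone polyadenylation signal. An open reading frame inserted by restriction cloning would therefore be transcribed by RNA polymerase II in transfected mammalian cells. The T7 promoter allows transcription by T7 RNA polymerase, for example in vitro or in T7-expressing bacteria. No insert, tag or reporter is annotated.

Downstream of the poly(A) signal the annotation detects only short fragments of the SV40 early promoter, NeoR/KanR and a bleomycin-resistance gene ahead of an SV40 poly(A) signal. This suggests that a mammalian selection cassette from a parental vector was largely deleted, so no functional eukaryotic selectable marker should be assumed. The short HIV-1 LTR, bom and lacI hits, together with the lac promoter/operator region, likewise appear to be backbone remnants. The associated publication concerns coupling endonucleases with DNA end-processing enzymes to drive gene disruption, so the vector presumably served as a scaffold for expressing such enzymes, although the record itself states only that it is an empty backbone.
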