Features (pLannotate 1.2.2; 19 found; start..end, strand, type, name):
     28..80      -  misc_feature   bom (fragment): basis of mobility region from pBR322
    235..614     +  enhancer       CMV enhancer: human cytomegalovirus immediate early enhancer
    615..818     +  promoter       CMV promoter: human cytomegalovirus (CMV) immediate early promoter
    814..847     +  LTR            5' LTR (truncated) (fragment): truncated 5' long terminal repeat (LTR) from HIV-1
    863..881     +  promoter       T7 promoter: promoter for bacteriophage T7 RNA polymerase
   1028..1252    +  polyA_signal   bGH poly(A) signal: bovine growth hormone polyadenylation signal
   1256..1277    +  promoter       SV40 promoter (fragment): SV40 enhancer and early promoter
   1298..1726    +  rep_origin     f1 ori (sequence partly withheld): f1 bacteriophage origin of replication; arrow indicates direction of (+) strand synthesis
   1731..1799    +  promoter       SV40 promoter (fragment): SV40 enhancer and early promoter
   1800..1944    +  CDS            NeoR/KanR (fragment): aminoglycoside phosphotransferase confers resistance to neomycin, kanamycin, and G418 (Geneticin®)
   1965..2123    +  CDS            ble (fragment): BLE_KLEPN - Experimental evidence at protein level: Swiss-Prot protein existence level 1. Binding protein with a strong affinity to the bleomycin family of antibiotics. Binds to CL990; an antimitotic-antibiotic compound. From Klebsiella pneumoniae.
   2118..2239    +  polyA_signal   SV40 poly(A) signal: SV40 polyadenylation signal
   2312..2328    -  protein_bind   lac operator: The lac repressor binds to the lac operator to inhibit transcription in E. coli. This inhibition can be relieved by adding lactose or isopropyl-β-D-thiogalactopyranoside (IPTG). lac repressor encoded by lacI
   2336..2366    -  promoter       lac promoter: promoter for the E. coli lac operon
   2381..2402    -  protein_bind   CAP binding site: CAP binding activates transcription in the presence of cAMP. E. coli catabolite activator protein
   2415..2507    -  CDS            lacI (fragment): lac repressor; lacI; The lac repressor binds to the lac operator to inhibit transcription in E. coli. This inhibition can be relieved by adding lactose or isopropyl-β-D-thiogalactopyranoside (IPTG).
   2690..3275    -  rep_origin     ori: high-copy-number ColE1/pMB1/pBR322/pUC origin of replication
   3446..4306    -  CDS            AmpR: β-lactamase; bla; confers resistance to ampicillin, carbenicillin, and related antibiotics
   4307..4411    -  promoter       AmpR promoter: bla
>Addgene plasmid #39991 | pExodus | depositor full sequence | sequence record 50729 | pExodus sequence 4442 bps
GACGGATCGGGAGATCTCCCGATCCCCTATGGTGCACTCTCAGTACAATCTGCTCTGATGCCGCATAGTT
AAGCCAGTATCTGCTCCCTGCTTGTGTGTTGGAGGTCGCTGAGTAGTGCGCGAGCAAAATTTAAGCTACA
ACAAGGCAAGGCTTGACCGACAATTGCATGAAGAATCTGCTTAGGGTTAGGCGTTTTGCGCTGCTTCGCG
ATGTACGGGCCAGATATACGCGTTGACATTGATTATTGACTAGTTATTAATAGTAATCAATTACGGGGTC
ATTAGTTCATAGCCCATATATGGAGTTCCGCGTTACATAACTTACGGTAAATGGCCCGCCTGGCTGACCG
CCCAACGACCCCCGCCCATTGACGTCAATAATGACGTATGTTCCCATAGTAACGCCAATAGGGACTTTCC
ATTGACGTCAATGGGTGGAGTATTTACGGTAAACTGCCCACTTGGCAGTACATCAAGTGTATCATATGCC
AAGTACGCCCCCTATTGACGTCAATGACGGTAAATGGCCCGCCTGGCATTATGCCCAGTACATGACCTTA
TGGGACTTTCCTACTTGGCAGTACATCTACGTATTAGTCATCGCTATTACCATGGTGATGCGGTTTTGGC
AGTACATCAATGGGCGTGGATAGCGGTTTGACTCACGGGGATTTCCAAGTCTCCACCCCATTGACGTCAA
TGGGAGTTTGTTTTGGCACCAAAATCAACGGGACTTTCCAAAATGTCGTAACAACTCCGCCCCATTGACG
CAAATGGGCGGTAGGCGTGTACGGTGGGAGGTCTATATAAGCAGAGCTCTCTGGCTAACTAGAGAACCCA
CTGCTTACTGGCTTATCGAAATTAATACGACTCACTATAGGGAGACCCAAGCTGGCTAGCGTTTAAACTT
AAGCTTGGTACCGAGCTCGGATCCACTAGTCCAGTGTGGTGGAATTCTGCAGATATCCAGCACAGTGGCG
GCCGCTCGAGTCTAGAGGGCCCGTTTAAACCCGCTGATCAGCCTCGACTGTGCCTTCTAGTTGCCAGCCA
TCTGTTGTTTGCCCCTCCCCCGTGCCTTCCTTGACCCTGGAAGGTGCCACTCCCACTGTCCTTTCCTAAT
AAAATGAGGAAATTGCATCGCATTGTCTGAGTAGGTGTCATTCTATTCTGGGGGGTGGGGTGGGGCAGGA
CAGCAAGGGGGAGGATTGGGAAGACAATAGCAGGCATGCTGGGGATGCGGTGGGCTCTATGGCTTCTGAG
GCGGAAAGAACCAGCTGGGGCTCTAGGGGGTATCCCC
[124 nt withheld, positions 1298-1421]
C
[91 nt withheld, positions 1423-1513]
A
[49 nt withheld, positions 1515-1563]
CCTTTGACGTTGGAGTCCACGTTCTTT
[37 nt withheld, positions 1591-1627]
ACCCTATCTCGGTCTATTCTTTTGATTTATAAGGGATTTTGCCGATTTCGGCCTATTGGTTAAAAAATGA
GCTGATTTAACAAAAATTTAACGCGAATTAATTCTGTGGAATGTGTGTCAGTTAGGGTGTGGAAAGTCCC
CAGGCTCCCCAGCAGGCAGAAGTATGCAAAGCCTATCAGGACATAGCGTTGGCTACCCGTGATATTGCTG
AAGAGCTTGGCGGCGAATGGGCTGACCGCTTCCTCGTGCTTTACGGTATCGCCGCTCCCGATTCGCAGCG
CATCGCCTTCTATCGCCTTCTTGACGAGTTCTTCTGAGCGGGACTCTGGGGTTCGAAATGACCGACCAAG
CGACGCCCAACCTGCCATCACGAGATTTCGATTCCACCGCCGCCTTCTATGAAAGGTTGGGCTTCGGAAT
CGTTTTCCGGGACGCCGGCTGGATGATCCTCCAGCGCGGGGATCTCATGCTGGAGTTCTTCGCCCACCCC
AACTTGTTTATTGCAGCTTATAATGGTTACAAATAAAGCAATAGCATCACAAATTTCACAAATAAAGCAT
TTTTTTCACTGCATTCTAGTTGTGGTTTGTCCAAACTCATCAATGTATCTTATCATGTCTGTATACCGTC
GACCTCTAGCTAGAGCTTGGCGTAATCATGGTCATAGCTGTTTCCTGTGTGAAATTGTTATCCGCTCACA
ATTCCACACAACATACGAGCCGGAAGCATAAAGTGTAAAGCCTGGGGTGCCTAATGAGTGAGCTAACTCA
CATTAATTGCGTTGCGCTCACTGCCCGCTTTCCAGTCGGGAAACCTGTCGTGCCAGCTGCATTAATGAAT
CGGCCAACGCGCGGGGAGAGGCGGTTTGCGTATTGGGCGCTCTTCCGCTTCCTCGCTCACTGACTCGCTG
CGCTCGGTCGTTCGGCTGCGGCGAGCGGTATCAGCTCACTCAAAGGCGGTAATACGGTTATCCACAGAAT
CAGGGGATAACGCAGGAAAGAACATGTGAGCAAAAGGCCAGCAAAAGGCCAGGAACCGTAAAAAGGCCGC
GTTGCTGGCGTTTTTCCATAGGCTCCGCCCCCCTGACGAGCATCACAAAAATCGACGCTCAAGTCAGAGG
TGGCGAAACCCGACAGGACTATAAAGATACCAGGCGTTTCCCCCTGGAAGCTCCCTCGTGCGCTCTCCTG
TTCCGACCCTGCCGCTTACCGGATACCTGTCCGCCTTTCTCCCTTCGGGAAGCGTGGCGCTTTCTCATAG
CTCACGCTGTAGGTATCTCAGTTCGGTGTAGGTCGTTCGCTCCAAGCTGGGCTGTGTGCACGAACCCCCC
GTTCAGCCCGACCGCTGCGCCTTATCCGGTAACTATCGTCTTGAGTCCAACCCGGTAAGACACGACTTAT
CGCCACTGGCAGCAGCCACTGGTAACAGGATTAGCAGAGCGAGGTATGTAGGCGGTGCTACAGAGTTCTT
GAAGTGGTGGCCTAACTACGGCTACACTAGAAGAACAGTATTTGGTATCTGCGCTCTGCTGAAGCCAGTT
ACCTTCGGAAAAAGAGTTGGTAGCTCTTGATCCGGCAAACAAACCACCGCTGGTAGCGGTTTTTTTGTTT
GCAAGCAGCAGATTACGCGCAGAAAAAAAGGATCTCAAGAAGATCCTTTGATCTTTTCTACGGGGTCTGA
CGCTCAGTGGAACGAAAACTCACGTTAAGGGATTTTGGTCATGAGATTATCAAAAAGGATCTTCACCTAG
ATCCTTTTAAATTAAAAATGAAGTTTTAAATCAATCTAAAGTATATATGAGTAAACTTGGTCTGACAGTT
ACCAATGCTTAATCAGTGAGGCACCTATCTCAGCGATCTGTCTATTTCGTTCATCCATAGTTGCCTGACT
CCCCGTCGTGTAGATAACTACGATACGGGAGGGCTTACCATCTGGCCCCAGTGCTGCAATGATACCGCGA
GACCCACGCTCACCGGCTCCAGATTTATCAGCAATAAACCAGCCAGCCGGAAGGGCCGAGCGCAGAAGTG
GTCCTGCAACTTTATCCGCCTCCATCCAGTCTATTAATTGTTGCCGGGAAGCTAGAGTAAGTAGTTCGCC
AGTTAATAGTTTGCGCAACGTTGTTGCCATTGCTACAGGCATCGTGGTGTCACGCTCGTCGTTTGGTATG
GCTTCATTCAGCTCCGGTTCCCAACGATCAAGGCGAGTTACATGATCCCCCATGTTGTGCAAAAAAGCGG
TTAGCTCCTTCGGTCCTCCGATCGTTGTCAGAAGTAAGTTGGCCGCAGTGTTATCACTCATGGTTATGGC
AGCACTGCATAATTCTCTTACTGTCATGCCATCCGTAAGATGCTTTTCTGTGACTGGTGAGTACTCAACC
AAGTCATTCTGAGAATAGTGTATGCGGCGACCGAGTTGCTCTTGCCCGGCGTCAATACGGGATAATACCG
CGCCACATAGCAGAACTTTAAAAGTGCTCATCATTGGAAAACGTTCTTCGGGGCGAAAACTCTCAAGGAT
CTTACCGCTGTTGAGATCCAGTTCGATGTAACCCACTCGTGCACCCAACTGATCTTCAGCATCTTTTACT
TTCACCAGCGTTTCTGGGTGAGCAAAAACAGGAAGGCAAAATGCCGCAAAAAAGGGAATAAGGGCGACAC
GGAAATGTTGAATACTCATACTCTTCCTTTTTCAATATTATTGAAGCATTTATCAGGGTTATTGTCTCAT
GAGCGGATACATATTTGAATGTATTTAGAAAAATAAACAAATAGGGGTTCCGCGCACATTTCCCCGAAAA
GTGCCACCTGACGTC
