>Addgene plasmid #39991 | pExodus | addgene partial sequence | sequence record 53874 | bgh_pa_d2r 5'-ACTCAGACAATGCGATGCAAtttc-3'
GAGTGGCACCTTCCAGGGTCAAGGAAGGCACGGGGGAGGGGCAAACAACAGATGGCTGGCAACTAGAAGG
CACAGTCGAGGCTGATCAGCGGGTTTAAACGGGCCCTCTAGACTCGAGCGGCCGCCACTGTGCTGGATAT
CTGCAGAATTCCACCACACTGGACTAGTGGATCCGAGCTCGGTACCAAGCTTAAGTTTAAACGCTAGCCA
GCTTGGGTCTCCCTATAGTGAGTCGTATTAATTTCGATAAGCCAGTAAGCAGTGGGTTCTCTAGTTAGCC
AGAGAGCTCTGCTTATATAGACCTCCCACCGTACACGCCTACCGCCCATTTGCGTCAATGGGGCGGAGTT
GTTACGACATTTTGGAAAGTCCCGTTGATTTTGGTGCCAAAACAAACTCCCATTGACGTCAATGGGGTGG
AGACTTGGAAATCCCCGTGAGTCAAACCGCTATCCACGCCCATTGATGTACTGCCAAAACCGCATCACCA
TGGTAATAGCGATGACTAATACGTAGATGTACTGCCAAGTAGGAAAGTCCCATAAGGTCATGTACTGGGC
ATAATGCCAGGCGGGCCATTTACCGTCATTGACGTCAATAGGGGGCGTACTTGGCATATGATACACTTGA
TGTACTGCCAAGTGGGCAGTTTACCGTAAATACTCCACCCATTGACGTCAATGGAAAGTCCCTATTGGCG
TTACTATGGGAACATACGTCATTATTGACGTCAATGGGCGGGGGTCGTTGGGCGGTCAGCCAGGCGGGCC
ATTTACCGTAAGTTATGTAACGCGGAACTCCATATATGGGCTATGAACTAATGACCCCGTAATTGATTAC
TATTAATAACTAGT
